Addgene plasmid #152259: pGBW-m4134030
Purpose: Mammalian expression plasmid for SARS-CoV-2 nsp2
Depositing lab: Ginkgo Bioworks & Benjie Chen. Depositing organization: Ginkgo Bioworks.
Backbone
  Vector backbone: pTwist_CMV_Hygro_6
  Backbone size w/o insert (bp): 6525
  Vector type: Mammalian Expression
  Selectable markers: Hygromycin
Growth in bacteria
  Bacterial resistance: Ampicillin, 100 μg/mL
  Growth temperature: 37°C
  Growth strain: DH5alpha
  Copy number: High Copy
Gene/Insert
  Gene/Insert name: SARS-CoV-2 nsp2
  Species: Severe acute respiratory syndrome coronavirus 2
  Insert size (bp): 1907
  Mutation: wt
  Entrez Gene: ORF1ab (a.k.a. GU280_gp01)
  Promoter: CMV
  Tag / fusion protein: Cleavable TEV;CBP (C terminal on backbone)
  Cloning method: Unknown
Resource information
  A portion of this plasmid was derived from a plasmid made by: GinkgoBioworks
Depositor comments: NCBI reference sequence: YP_009725298.1
How to cite: pGBW-m4134030 was a gift from Ginkgo Bioworks & Benjie Chen (Addgene plasmid # 152259 ; http://n2t.net/addgene:152259 ; RRID:Addgene_152259)
