[The description below was written by a language model from this plasmid's Addgene catalogue record and pLannotate feature annotations shown in this document.]
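Description:
pGBW-m4134030 is a mammalian expression plasmid carrying the wild-type coding sequence for SARS-CoV-2 non-structural protein 2 (nsp2), a mature product of the ORF1ab replicase polyprotein, in the pTwist_CMV_Hygro_6 backbone. It is propagated in E. coli as a high-copy plasmid through a ColE1/pUC-type origin and selected with ampicillin via a full-length β-lactamase gene. A second, short β-lactamase match in the feature table appears to be only a fragment. For selection in mammalian cells, a human ubiquitin C promoter drives a hygromycin B phosphotransferase gene that ends in a synthetic poly(A) signal.

The roughly 1.9 kb nsp2 insert lies at the start of the 8.5 kb sequence record, downstream of the CMV immediate-early enhancer and promoter elements annotated at the end of the circular map. The automated annotation matches the insert to the SARS-CoV-2 replicase polyprotein 1a. Its accompanying functional text concerns nsp10, which reflects the generic polyprotein database entry rather than the insert; the catalogue fields identify the insert as nsp2. According to the record, the backbone supplies a C-terminal TEV-cleavable calmodulin-binding peptide (CBP) tag. The table detects a short CBP fragment just after the insert but does not separately annotate the TEV site. Such a tag would allow calcium-dependent capture on calmodulin resin and its later removal by protease. An SV40 poly(A) signal is annotated downstream of the tag, although on the reverse strand. β-globin insulator elements and bacterial T7 and rrnG terminators flank the expression unit, presumably to limit transcriptional interference between cassettes. The stated purpose is nsp2 expression in mammalian cells, and the hygromycin marker would permit stable selection.
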