Features (pLannotate 1.2.2; 20 found; start..end, strand, type, name):
      8..1915    +  CDS            R1A_SARS2 (fragment): Experimental evidence at protein level: Swiss-Prot protein existence level 1. [Non-structural protein 10]: Plays a pivotal role in viral transcription by stimulating both nsp14 3'-5' exoribonuclease and nsp16 2'-O-methyltransferase activities. Therefore plays an essential role in viral mRNAs cap methylation. From Severe acute respiratory syndrome coronavirus 2 (2019-nCoV) (SARS-CoV-2).
   1943..1959    +  CDS            CBP (fragment): calmodulin-binding peptide derived from skeletal muscle myosin light chain kinase; binds calmodulin with nanomolar affinity in the presence of calcium
   2083..2204    -  polyA_signal   SV40 poly(A) signal: SV40 polyadenylation signal
   2227..2296    -  CDS            large T antigen (fragment): large T antigen from SV40 (simian virus 40)
   2319..2365    +  terminator     T7 terminator: transcription terminator for bacteriophage T7 RNA polymerase
   2395..2531    +  terminator     rrnG terminator: transcription terminator from the E. coli ribosomal RNA rrnG operon (Albrechtsen et al., 1991)
   2576..2647    +  misc_feature   3' β-globin insulator: insulator downstream of the human β-globin locus (Farrell et al., 2002)
   2873..3461    -  rep_origin     ori: high-copy-number ColE1/pMB1/pBR322/pUC origin of replication
   3633..3697    -  CDS            bla(M) (fragment): β-lactamase lacking the signal sequence; bla(M); allows cytosolic expression of β-lactamase
   3961..5170    +  promoter       UbC promoter: human ubiquitin C promoter
   5180..6201    +  CDS            HygR (fragment): hygromycin B phosphotransferase confers resistance to hygromycin
   6229..6277    +  polyA_signal   poly(A) signal: synthetic polyadenylation signal
   6543..7403    +  CDS            AmpR: β-lactamase; bla; confers resistance to ampicillin, carbenicillin, and related antibiotics
   7416..7552    +  terminator     rrnG terminator: transcription terminator from the E. coli ribosomal RNA rrnG operon (Albrechtsen et al., 1991)
   7697..7768    +  misc_feature   5' β-globin insulator: insulator upstream of the human β-globin locus (Farrell et al., 2002)
   7773..7819    -  terminator     T7 terminator: transcription terminator for bacteriophage T7 RNA polymerase
   7837..7885    -  polyA_signal   poly(A) signal: synthetic polyadenylation signal
   7966..8269    +  enhancer       CMV enhancer: human cytomegalovirus immediate early enhancer
   8342..8359    -  promoter       CMV promoter (fragment): human cytomegalovirus (CMV) immediate early promoter
   8422..8473    +  promoter       CMVd2 promoter: truncated human cytomegalovirus (CMV) immediate early promoter that yields moderately reduced expression relative to the full-length promoter
>Addgene plasmid #152259 | pGBW-m4134030 | depositor full sequence | sequence record 295271 | Full Sequence
CACCATGTACACTCGCTATGTCGATAACAACTTCTGTGGCCCTGATGGCTACCCTCTTGAGTGCATTAAA
GACCTTCTAGCACGTGCTGGTAAAGCTTCATGCACTTTGTCCGAACAACTGGACTTTATTGACACTAAGA
GGGGTGTATACTGCTGCCGTGAACATGAGCATGAAATTGCTTGGTACACGGAACGTTCTGAAAAGAGCTA
TGAATTGCAGACACCTTTTGAAATTAAATTGGCAAAGAAATTTGACACCTTCAATGGGGAATGTCCAAAT
TTTGTATTTCCCTTAAATTCCATAATCAAGACTATTCAACCAAGGGTTGAAAAGAAAAAGCTTGATGGCT
TTATGGGTAGAATTCGATCTGTCTATCCAGTTGCGTCACCAAATGAATGCAACCAAATGTGCCTTTCAAC
TCTCATGAAGTGTGATCATTGTGGTGAAACTTCATGGCAGACGGGCGATTTTGTTAAAGCCACTTGCGAA
TTTTGTGGCACTGAGAATTTGACTAAAGAAGGTGCCACTACTTGTGGTTACTTACCCCAAAATGCTGTTG
TTAAAATTTATTGTCCAGCATGTCACAATTCAGAAGTAGGACCTGAGCATAGTCTTGCCGAATACCATAA
TGAATCTGGCTTGAAAACCATTCTTCGTAAGGGTGGTCGCACTATTGCCTTTGGAGGCTGTGTGTTCTCT
TATGTTGGTTGCCATAACAAGTGTGCCTATTGGGTTCCACGTGCTAGCGCTAACATAGGTTGTAACCATA
CAGGTGTTGTTGGAGAAGGTTCCGAAGGTCTTAATGACAACCTTCTTGAAATACTCCAAAAAGAGAAAGT
CAACATCAATATTGTTGGTGACTTTAAACTTAATGAAGAGATCGCCATTATTTTGGCATCTTTTTCTGCT
TCCACAAGTGCTTTTGTGGAAACTGTGAAAGGTTTGGATTATAAAGCATTCAAACAAATTGTTGAATCCT
GTGGTAATTTTAAAGTTACAAAAGGAAAAGCTAAAAAAGGTGCCTGGAATATTGGTGAACAGAAATCAAT
ACTGAGTCCTCTTTATGCATTTGCATCAGAGGCTGCTCGTGTTGTACGATCAATTTTCTCCCGCACTCTT
GAAACTGCTCAAAATTCTGTGCGTGTTTTACAGAAGGCCGCTATAACAATACTAGATGGAATTTCACAGT
ATTCACTGAGACTCATTGATGCTATGATGTTCACATCTGATTTGGCTACTAACAATCTAGTTGTAATGGC
CTACATTACAGGTGGTGTTGTTCAGTTGACTTCGCAGTGGCTAACTAACATCTTTGGCACTGTTTATGAA
AAACTCAAACCCGTCCTTGATTGGCTTGAAGAGAAGTTTAAGGAAGGTGTAGAGTTTCTTAGAGACGGTT
GGGAAATTGTTAAATTTATCTCAACCTGTGCTTGTGAAATTGTCGGTGGACAAATTGTCACCTGTGCAAA
GGAAATTAAGGAGAGTGTTCAGACATTCTTTAAGCTTGTAAATAAATTTTTGGCTTTGTGTGCTGACTCT
ATCATTATTGGTGGAGCTAAACTTAAAGCCTTGAATTTAGGTGAAACATTTGTCACGCACTCAAAGGGAT
TGTACAGAAAGTGTGTTAAATCCAGAGAAGAAACTGGCCTACTCATGCCTCTAAAAGCCCCAAAAGAAAT
TATCTTCTTAGAGGGAGAAACACTTCCCACAGAAGTGTTAACAGAGGAAGTTGTCTTGAAAACTGGTGAT
TTACAACCATTAGAACAACCTACTAGTGAAGCTGTTGAAGCTCCATTGGTTGGTACACCAGTTTGTATTA
ACGGGCTTATGTTGCTCGAAATCAAAGACACAGAAAAGTACTGTGCCCTTGCACCTAATATGATGGTAAC
AAACAATACCTTCACACTCAAAGGCGAAAACCTTTACTTTCAGTCGAAGAGGCGATGGAAAAAGAATTTT
ATCGCGGTGAGTGCAGCCAACAGATTCAAAAAGATATCCTCGTCTGGTGCCCTCTAAGGATCCGCAGGCC
TCTGCTAGCTTGACTGACTGAGATACAGCGTACCTTCAGCTCACAGACATGATAAGATACATTGATGAGT
TTGGACAAACCACAACTAGAATGCAGTGAAAAAAATGCTTTATTTGTGAAATTTGTGATGCTATTGCTTT
ATTTGTAACCATTATAAGCTGCAATAAACAAGTTAACAACAACAATTGCATTCATTTTATGTTTCAGGTT
CAGGGGGAGGTGTGGGAGGTTTTTTAAAGCAAGTAAAACCTCTACAAATGTGGTATTGGCCCATCTCTAT
CGGTATCGTAGCATAACCCCTTGGGGCCTCTAAACGGGTCTTGAGGGGTTTTTTGTGCCCCTCGGGCCGG
ATTGCTATCTACCGGCATTGGCGCAGAAAAAAATGCCTGATGCGACGCTGCGCGTCTTATACTCCCACAT
ATGCCAGATTCAGCAACGGATACGGCTTCCCCAACTTGCCCACTTCCATACGTGTCCTCCTTACCAGAAA
TTTATCCTTAAGGTCGTCAGCTATCCTGCAGGCGATCTCTCGATTTCGATCAAGACATTCCTTTAATGGT
CTTTTCTGGACACCACTAGGGGTCAGAAGTAGTTCATCAAACTTTCTTCCCTCCCTAATCTCATTGGTTA
CCTTGGGCTATCGAAACTTAATTAACCAGTCAAGTCAGCTACTTGGCGAGATCGACTTGTCTGGGTTTCG
ACTACGCTCAGAATTGCGTCAGTCAAGTTCGATCTGGTCCTTGCTATTGCACCCGTTCTCCGATTACGAG
TTTCATTTAAATCATGTGAGCAAAAGGCCAGCAAAAGGCCAGGAACCGTAAAAAGGCCGCGTTGCTGGCG
TTTTTCCATAGGCTCCGCCCCCCTGACGAGCATCACAAAAATCGACGCTCAAGTCAGAGGTGGCGAAACC
CGACAGGACTATAAAGATACCAGGCGTTTCCCCCTGGAAGCTCCCTCGTGCGCTCTCCTGTTCCGACCCT
GCCGCTTACCGGATACCTGTCCGCCTTTCTCCCTTCGGGAAGCGTGGCGCTTTCTCATAGCTCACGCTGT
AGGTATCTCAGTTCGGTGTAGGTCGTTCGCTCCAAGCTGGGCTGTGTGCACGAACCCCCCGTTCAGCCCG
ACCGCTGCGCCTTATCCGGTAACTATCGTCTTGAGTCCAACCCGGTAAGACACGACTTATCGCCACTGGC
AGCAGCCACTGGTAACAGGATTAGCAGAGCGAGGTATGTAGGCGGTGCTACAGAGTTCTTGAAGTGGTGG
CCTAACTACGGCTACACTAGAAGAACAGTATTTGGTATCTGCGCTCTGCTGAAGCCAGTTACCTTCGGAA
AAAGAGTTGGTAGCTCTTGATCCGGCAAACAAACCACCGCTGGTAGCGGTGGTTTTTTTGTTTGCAAGCA
GCAGATTACGCGCAGAAAAAAAGGATCTCAAGAAGATCCTTTGATCTTTTCTACGGGGTCTGACGCTCAG
TGGAACGAAAACTCACGTTAAGGGATTTTGGTCATGAGATTATCAAAAAGGATCTTCACCTAGATCCTTT
TAAATTAAAAATGAAGTTTTAAATCAATCTAAAGTATATATGAGTAAACTTGGTCTGACAGTTACCAATG
CTTAATCAGTGAGGCACCTATCTCAGCGATCTGTCTATTTCGTTCATCCATAGTTGCATTTAAATTTCCG
AACTCTCCAAGGCCCTCGTCGGAAAATCTTCAAACCTTTCGTCCGATCCATCTTGCAGGCTACCTCTCGA
ACGAACTATCGCAAGTCTCTTGGCCGGCCTTGCGCCTTGGCTATTGCTTGGCAGCGCCTATCGCCAGGTA
TTACTCCAATCCCGAATATCCGAGATCGGGATCACCCGAGAGAAGTTCAACCTACATCCTCAATCCCGAT
CTATCCGAGATCCGAGGAATATCGAAATCGGGGCGCGCCTGGCCTCCGCGCCGGGTTTTGGCGCCTCCCG
CGGGCGCCCCCCTCGTCACGGCGAGCGCTGCCACGTCAGACGAAGGGCGCAGGAGCGTCCTGATCCTTCC
GCCCGGACGCTCAGGACAGCGGCCCGCTGCTCATAAGACTCGGCCTTAGAACCCCAGTATCAGCAGAAGG
ACATTTTAGGACGGGACTTGGGTGACTCTAGGGCACTGGTTTTCTTTCCAGAGAGCGGAACAGGCGAGGA
AAAGTAGTCCCTTCTCGGCGATTCTGCGGAGGGATCTCCGTGGGGCGGTGAACGCCGATGATTATATAAG
GACGCGCCGGGTGTGGCACAGCTAGTTCCGTCGCAGCCGGGATTTGGGTCGCGGTTCTTGTTTGTGGATC
GCTGTGATCGTCACTTGGTGAGTAGCGGGCTGCTGGGCTGGCCGGGGCTTTCGTGGCCGCCGGGCCGCTC
GGTGGGACGGAAGCGTGTGGAGAGACCGCCAAGGGCTGTAGTCTGGGTCCGCGAGCAAGGTTGCCCTGAA
CTGGGGGTTGGGGGGAGCGCAGCAAAATGGCGGCTGTTCCCGAGTCTTGAATGGAAGACGCTTGTGAGGC
GGGCTGTGAGGTCGTTGAAACAAGGTGGGGGGCATGGTGGGCGGCAAGAACCCAAGGTCTTGAGCCCTTC
GCTAATGCGGGAAAGCTCTTATTCGGGTGAGATGGGCTGGGCACCATCTGGGGACCCTGACGTGAAGTTT
GTCACTGACTGGAGAACTCGGTTTGTCGTCTGTTGCGGGGGCGGCAGTTATGGCGGTGCCGTTGGGCAGT
GCACCCGTACCTTTGGGAGCGCGCGCCCTCGTCGTGTCGTGACGTCACCCGTTCTGTTGGCTTATAATGC
AGGGTGGGGCCACCTGCCGGTAGGTGTGCGGTAGGCTTTTCTCCGTCGCAGGACGCAGGGTTCGGGCCTA
GGGTAGGCTCTCCTGAATCGACAGGCGCCGGACCTCTGGTGAGGGGAGGGATAAGTGAGGCGTCAGTTTC
TTTGGTCGGTTTTATGTACCTATCTTCTTAAGTAGCTGAAGCTCCGGTTTTGAACTATGCGCTCGGGGTT
GGCGAGTGTGTTTTGTGAAGTTTTTTAGGCACCTTTTGAAATGTAATCATTTGGGTCAATATGTAATTTT
CAGTGTTAGACTTGTAAATTGTCCGCTAAATTCTGGCCGTTTTTGGCTTTTTTGTTAGACAACATGGGTA
AAAAGCCTGAACTCACCGCGACGTCTGTCGAGAAGTTTCTGATCGAAAAGTTCGACAGCGTCTCCGACCT
GATGCAGCTCTCGGAGGGCGAAGAATCTCGTGCTTTCAGCTTCGATGTAGGAGGGCGTGGATATGTCCTG
CGGGTAAATAGCTGCGCCGATGGTTTCTACAAAGATCGTTATGTTTATCGGCACTTTGCATCCGCCGCGC
TCCCGATTCCGGAAGTGCTTGACATTGGGGAGTTCAGCGAGAGCCTGACCTATTGCATCTCCCGCCGTGC
ACAGGGTGTCACGTTGCAAGACCTGCCTGAAACCGAACTGCCCGCTGTTCTGCAGCCGGTCGCGGAGGCA
ATGGATGCCATCGCTGCCGCCGATCTTAGCCAGACGAGCGGGTTCGGCCCATTCGGACCGCAAGGAATCG
GTCAATACACTACATGGCGTGATTTCATATGCGCGATTGCTGATCCCCATGTGTATCACTGGCAAACTGT
GATGGACGACACCGTCAGTGCGTCCGTCGCGCAGGCTCTCGATGAGCTGATGCTTTGGGCCGAGGACTGC
CCCGAAGTCCGGCACCTCGTGCACGCGGATTTCGGCTCCAACAATGTCCTGACGGACAATGGCCGCATAA
CAGCGGTCATTGACTGGAGCGAGGCGATGTTCGGGGATTCCCAATACGAGGTCGCCAACATCTTCTTCTG
GAGGCCGTGGTTGGCTTGTATGGAGCAGCAGACGCGCTACTTCGAGCGGAGGCATCCGGAGCTTGCAGGA
TCGCCCCGGCTCCGGGCGTATATGCTCCGCATTGGTCTTGACCAACTCTATCAGAGCTTGGTTGACGGCA
ATTTCGATGATGCAGCTTGGGCGCAGGGTCGATGCGACGCAATCGTCCGATCCGGAGCCGGGACTGTCGG
GCGTACACAAATCGCCCGCAGAAGCGCCGCCGTCTGGACCGATGGCTGTGTAGAAGTACTCGCCGATAGT
GGAAACCGACGCCCCAGCACTCGTCCGAGGGCAAAGGAATAAGCTAGTATGTAAGCCTAGTCTTAGATAA
TAAAATCGCTATCCATCGAAGATGGATGTGTGTTGGTTTTTTGTGTGTGTAACGCTAGGCGCGCCTGGTG
TACCGAGAACGATCCTCTCAGTGCGAGTCTCGACGATCCATATCGTTGCTTGGCAGTCAGCCAGTCGGAA
TCCAGCTTGGGACCCAGGAAGTCCAATCGTCAGATATTGTACTCAAGCCTGGTCACGGCAGCGTACCGAT
CTGTTTAAACCTAGATATTGATAGTCTGATCGGTCAACGTATAATCGAGTCCTAGCTTTTGCAAACATCT
ATCAAGAGACAGGATCAGCAGGAGGCTTTCGCATGAGTATTCAACATTTCCGTGTCGCCCTTATTCCCTT
TTTTGCGGCATTTTGCCTTCCTGTTTTTGCTCACCCAGAAACGCTGGTGAAAGTAAAAGATGCTGAAGAT
CAGTTGGGTGCGCGAGTGGGTTACATCGAACTGGATCTCAACAGCGGTAAGATCCTTGAGAGTTTTCGCC
CCGAAGAACGCTTTCCAATGATGAGCACTTTTAAAGTTCTGCTATGTGGCGCGGTATTATCCCGTATTGA
CGCCGGGCAAGAGCAACTCGGTCGCCGCATACACTATTCTCAGAATGACTTGGTTGAGTATTCACCAGTC
ACAGAAAAGCATCTTACGGATGGCATGACAGTAAGAGAATTATGCAGTGCTGCCATAACCATGAGTGATA
ACACTGCGGCCAACTTACTTCTGACAACGATTGGAGGACCGAAGGAGCTAACCGCTTTTTTGCACAACAT
GGGGGATCATGTAACTCGCCTTGATCGTTGGGAACCGGAGCTGAATGAAGCCATACCAAACGACGAGCGT
GACACCACGATGCCTGTAGCAATGGCAACAACCTTGCGTAAACTATTAACTGGCGAACTACTTACTCTAG
CTTCCCGGCAACAGTTGATAGACTGGATGGAGGCGGATAAAGTTGCAGGACCACTTCTGCGCTCGGCCCT
TCCGGCTGGCTGGTTTATTGCTGATAAATCTGGAGCCGGTGAGCGTGGGTCTCGCGGTATCATTGCAGCA
CTGGGGCCAGATGGTAAGCCCTCCCGTATCGTAGTTATCTACACGACGGGGAGTCAGGCAACTATGGATG
AACGAAATAGACAGATCGCTGAGATAGGTGCCTCACTGATTAAGCATTGGTAACCGATTCTAGGTGCATT
GGCGCAGAAAAAAATGCCTGATGCGACGCTGCGCGTCTTATACTCCCACATATGCCAGATTCAGCAACGG
ATACGGCTTCCCCAACTTGCCCACTTCCATACGTGTCCTCCTTACCAGAAATTTATCCTTAAGATCGTTT
AAACTCGACTCTGGCTCTATCGAATCTCCGTCGTTTCGAGCTTACGCGAACAGCCGTGGCGCTCATTTGC
TCGTCGGGCATCGAATCTCGTCAGCTATCGTCAGCTTACCTTTTTGGCAGCGATCGCGGCTCCCGACATC
TTGGACCATTAGCTCCACAGGTATCTTCTTCCCTCTAGTGGTCATAACAGCAGCTTCAGCTACCTCTCAA
TTCAAAAAACCCCTCAAGACCCGTTTAGAGGCCCCAAGGGGTTATGCTATCAATCGTTGCGTTACACACA
CAAAAAACCAACACACATCCATCTTCGATGGATAGCGATTTTATTATCTAACTGCTGATCGAGTGTAGCC
AGATCTAGTAATCAATTACGGGGTCATTAGTTCATAGCCCATATATGGAGTTCCGCGTTACATAACTTAC
GGTAAATGGCCCGCCTGGCTGACCGCCCAACGACCCCCGCCCATTGACGTCAATAATGACGTATGTTCCC
ATAGTAACGCCAATAGGGACTTTCCATTGACGTCAATGGGTGGAGTATTTACGGTAAACTGCCCACTTGG
CAGTACATCAAGTGTATCATATGCCAAGTACGCCCCCTATTGACGTCAATGACGGTAAATGGCCCGCCTG
GCATTATGCCCAGTACATGACCTTATGGGACTTTCCTACTTGGCAGTACATCTACGTATTAGTCATCGCT
ATTACCATGCTGATGCGGTTTTGGCAGTACATCAATGGGCGTGGATAGCGGTTTGACTCACGGGGATTTC
CAAGTCTCCACCCCATTGACGTCAATGGGAGTTTGTTTTGGCACCAAAATCAACGGGACTTTCCAAAATG
TCGTAACAACTCCGCCCCATTGACGCAAATGGGCGGTAGGCGTGTACGGTGGGAGGTCTATATAAGCAGA
GCTGGTTTAGTGAACCGTCAGATCAGATCTTTGTCGATCCTACCATCCACTCGACACACCCGCCAGCGGC
CGC
